Addgene plasmid #67402: pDEST47-ARL4C-GFP
Purpose: Mammalian expression of hArl4c with C-term GFP tag
Depositing lab: Richard Kahn. Depositing organization: Emory University. Publication: Tool box: Plasmids for the expression or knockdown of human ARF Family GTPases (ARF/ARL/SAR) and their co-expression in bacteria with N-myristoyltransferases. Kerr SC, Kahn RA. Cell Logist. 2015 Sep 21;5(3):e1090523. doi: 10.1080/21592799.2015.1090523. eCollection 2015 Jul-Sep. PubMed 27057421.
Backbone
  Vector backbone: pcDNA-DEST47
  Backbone manufacturer: Life Technologies
  Vector type: Mammalian Expression
  Selectable markers: Neomycin (select with G418)
Growth in bacteria
  Bacterial resistance: Ampicillin, 100 μg/mL
  Growth temperature: 37°C
  Growth strain: DH5alpha
  Copy number: High Copy
Gene/Insert
  Gene/Insert name: ARL7 (alt name: pRK13n-D47)
  Species: H. sapiens (human)
  Entrez Gene: ARL4C (a.k.a. ARL7, LAK)
  Promoter: CMV
  Tag / fusion protein: GFP (C terminal on backbone)
  Cloning method: Gateway Cloning
  Sequencing primers: 5′ CMV-F; 3′ GFP-R
Terms and licenses: Academic/Nonprofit Terms; Industry Terms: Not Available to Industry
How to cite: pDEST47-ARL4C-GFP was a gift from Richard Kahn (Addgene plasmid # 67402 ; http://n2t.net/addgene:67402 ; RRID:Addgene_67402)
