[The description below was written by a language model from this plasmid's Addgene catalogue record.]
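Description:
pDEST47-ARL4C-GFP is a mammalian expression plasmid built on the commercial Gateway destination vector pcDNA-DEST47. It is maintained in E. coli as a high-copy plasmid under ampicillin selection. It also carries a neomycin resistance marker, so transfected mammalian cells can be selected with G418, for example to derive stable lines. No feature table accompanies this record, so details such as the origin of replication, the polyadenylation signals and the exact recombination scars are not documented here.

The insert is the human ARL4C open reading frame, also known as ARL7 or LAK, which encodes a member of the ARF-like (ARL) branch of the ARF family of small regulatory GTPases. It was introduced by Gateway recombination, which normally leaves short att-derived linker sequences flanking the gene. Transcription is driven by the CMV promoter, a strong constitutive promoter in most mammalian cell types. The coding sequence is fused in frame to a GFP tag supplied by the backbone at the C terminus, so the insert must lack its own stop codon for the fusion to be read through. A C-terminal tag leaves the N terminus of the GTPase free, which matters for ARF family proteins because many are modified or engage membranes through that end.

The plasmid belongs to a toolbox of constructs for expressing or knocking down human ARF, ARL and SAR GTPases. Its stated purpose is mammalian expression of GFP-tagged ARL4C, which suits fluorescence-based visualisation of the protein's localisation in cells and detection of the fusion through the GFP moiety.
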