>Addgene plasmid #67402 | pDEST47-ARL4C-GFP | addgene partial sequence | sequence record 122692 | T7 5'-TAATACGACTCACTATAGGG-3'
AGTTTGTACAAAAAAGCAGGCTTAGAAGGAGATAGAACCATGGGCAACATCTCCTCTAACATCTCGGCCT
TCCAGTCCCTGCATATCGTCATGTTGGGCTTGGACTCGGCCGGCAAGACCACGGTGCTCTACCGGCTCAA
GTTCAACGAGTTCGTGAACACGGTGCCCACCATCGGCTTCAACACCGAGAAGATCAAGCTGAGCAACGGC
ACGGCCAAGGGCATCAGCTGCCACTTCTGGGACGTGGGCGGCCAGGAGAAGCTGCGGCCGCTGTGGAAGT
CCTACAGCCGCTGCACGGACGGCATCATCTACGTGGTGGACTCGGTGGACGTGGACCGGCTGGAGGAGGC
CAAGACGGAGCTGCACAAGGTGACCAAGTTCGCCGAGAACCAGGGCACGCCGCTGCTGGTCATCGCCAAC
AAGCAGGACCTGCCCAAGTCGCTGCCGGTGGCAGAGATTGAGAAGCAGCTGGCGCTGCACGAGCTTATCC
CGGCCACCACCTATCACGTCCAGCCGGCGTGCGCCATCATCGGCGAGGGCCTCACCGAGGGCATGGACAA
GCTCTATGAGATGATCCTGAAACGCAGGAAGTCCCTCAAGCAGAAGAAGAAGCGGGACCCAGCTTTCTTG
TACAAAGTGGTTCGATCTAGAATGGCTAGCAAAGGAGAAGAACTTTTCACTGGAGTTGTCCCAATTCTTG
TTGAATTAGATGGTGATGTTAATGGGCACAAATTTTCTGTCAGTGGAGAGGGTGAAGGTGATGCTACATA
CGGAAAGCTTACCCTTAAATTTATTTGCACTACTGGAAAACTACCTGTTCCATGGCCAACACTTGTCACT
ACTTTCTCTTATGGTGTTCAATGCTTTT
